>Addgene plasmid #32646 | pSADdeltaG-ChR2-mCherry | addgene full sequence | sequence record 265966 | Addgene NGS Result
TCGACGGATCGGGAGATCTCCCGATCCCCTATGGTGCACTCTCAGTACAATCTGCTCTGATGCCGCATAG
TTAAGCCAGTATCTGCTCCCTGCTTGTGTGTTGGAGGTCGCTGAGTAGTGCGCGAGCAAAATTTAAGCTA
CAACAAGGCAAGGCTTGACCGACAATTGCATGAAGAATCTGCTTAGGGTTAGGCGTTTTGCGCTGCTTCG
CGATGTACGGGCCAGATATACGCGTTGACATTGATTATTGACTAGTTATTAATAGTAATCAATTACGGGG
TCATTAGTTCATAGCCCATATATGGAGTTCCGCGTTACATAACTTACGGTAAATGGCCCGCCTGGCTGAC
CGCCCAACGACCCCCGCCCATTGACGTCAATAATGACGTATGTTCCCATAGTAACGCCAATAGGGACTTT
CCATTGACGTCAATGGGTGGAGTATTTACGGTAAACTGCCCACTTGGCAGTACATCAAGTGTATCATATG
CCAAGTACGCCCCCTATTGACGTCAATGACGGTAAATGGCCCGCCTGGCATTATGCCCAGTACATGACCT
TATGGGACTTTCCTACTTGGCAGTACATCTACGTATTAGTCATCGCTATTACCATGGTGATGCGGTTTTG
GCAGTACATCAATGGGCGTGGATAGCGGTTTGACTCACGGGGATTTCCAAGTCTCCACCCCATTGACGTC
AATGGGAGTTTGTTTTGGCACCAAAATCAACGGGACTTTCCAAAATGTCGTAACAACTCCGCCCCATTGA
CGCAAATGGGCGGTAGGCGTGTACGGTGGGAGGTCTATATAAGCAGAGCTCTCTGGCTAACTAGAGAACC
CACTGCTTACTGGCTTATCGAAATTAATACGACTCACTATAGGGAGACCCAAGCTGGCTAGCGTTTAAAC
GGGCCCTCTAGACTCGAGCGGCCGCCAGTGTGATGGATATCTGCAGAATTCGCCCTTTTAAGCGTCTGAT
GAGTCCGTGAGGACGAAACCCGGAGTCCCGGGTCACGCTTAACAACCAGATCAAAGAAAAAACAGACATT
GTCAATTGCAAAGCAAAAATGTAACACCCCTACAATGGATGCCGACAAGATTGTATTCAAAGTCAATAAT
CAGGTGGTCTCTTTGAAGCCTGAGATTATCGTGGATCAATATGAGTACAAGTACCCTGCCATCAAAGATT
TGAAAAAGCCCTGTATAACCCTAGGAAAGGCTCCCGATTTAAATAAAGCATACAAGTCAGTTTTGTCAGG
CATGAGCGCCGCCAAACTTAATCCTGACGATGTATGTTCCTATTTGGCAGCGGCAATGCAGTTTTTTGAG
GGGACATGTCCGGAAGACTGGACCAGCTATGGAATTGTGATTGCACGAAAAGGAGATAAGATCACCCCAG
GTTCTCTGGTGGAGATAAAACGTACTGATGTAGAAGGGAATTGGGCTCTGACAGGAGGCATGGAACTGAC
AAGAGACCCCACTGTCCCTGAGCATGCGTCCTTAGTCGGTCTTCTCTTGAGTCTGTATAGGTTGAGCAAA
ATATCCGGGCAAAACACTGGTAACTATAAGACAAACATTGCAGACAGGATAGAGCAGATTTTTGAGACAG
CCCCTTTTGTTAAAATCGTGGAACACCATACTCTAATGACAACTCACAAAATGTGTGCTAATTGGAGTAC
TATACCAAACTTCAGATTTTTGGCCGGAACCTATGACATGTTTTTCTCCCGGATTGAGCATCTATATTCA
GCAATCAGAGTGGGCACAGTTGTCACTGCTTATGAAGACTGTTCAGGACTGGTATCATTTACTGGGTTCA
TAAAACAAATCAATCTCACCGCTAGAGAGGCAATACTATATTTCTTCCACAAGAACTTTGAGGAAGAGAT
AAGAAGAATGTTTGAGCCAGGGCAGGAGACAGCTGTTCCTCACTCTTATTTCATCCACTTCCGTTCACTA
GGCTTGAGTGGGAAATCTCCTTATTCATCAAATGCTGTTGGTCACGTGTTCAATCTCATTCACTTTGTAG
GATGCTATATGGGTCAAGTCAGATCCCTAAATGCAACGGTTATTGCTGCATGTGCTCCTCATGAAATGTC
TGTTCTAGGGGGCTATCTGGGAGAGGAATTCTTCGGGAAAGGGACATTTGAAAGAAGATTCTTCAGAGAT
GAGAAAGAACTTCAAGAATACGAGGCGGCTGAACTGACAAAGACTGACGTAGCACTGGCAGATGATGGAA
CTGTCAACTCTGACGACGAGGACTACTTTTCAGGTGAAACCAGAAGTCCGGAGGCTGTTTATACTCGAAT
CATGATGAATGGAGGTCGACTAAAGAGATCTCACATACGGAGATATGTCTCAGTCAGTTCCAATCATCAA
GCCCGTCCAAACTCATTCGCCGAGTTTCTAAACAAGACATATTCGAGTGACTCATAAGAAGTTGAATAAC
AAAATGCCGGAAATCTACGGATTGTGTATATCCATCATGAAAAAAACTAACACCCCTCCTTTCGAACCAT
CCCAAACATGAGCAAGATCTTTGTCAATCCTAGTGCTATTAGAGCCGGTCTGGCCGATCTTGAGATGGCT
GAAGAAACTGTTGATCTGATCAATAGAAATATCGAAGACAATCAGGCTCATCTCCAAGGGGAACCCATAG
AGGTGGACAATCTCCCTGAGGATATGGGGCGACTTCACCTGGATGATGGAAAATCGCCCAACCATGGTGA
GATAGCCAAGGTGGGAGAAGGCAAGTATCGAGAGGACTTTCAGATGGATGAAGGAGAGGATCCTAGCTTC
CTGTTCCAGTCATACCTGGAAAATGTTGGAGTCCAAATAGTCAGACAAATGAGGTCAGGAGAGAGATTTC
TCAAGATATGGTCACAGACCGTAGAAGAGATTATATCCTATGTCGCGGTCAACTTTCCCAACCCTCCAGG
AAAGTCTTCAGAGGATAAATCAACCCAGACTACTGGCCGAGAGCTCAAGAAGGAGACAACACCCACTCCT
TCTCAGAGAGAAAGCCAATCATCGAAAGCCAGGATGGCGGCTCAAATTGCTTCTGGCCCTCCAGCCCTTG
AATGGTCGGCTACCAATGAAGAGGATGATCTATCAGTGGAGGCTGAGATCGCTCACCAGATTGCAGAAAG
TTTCTCCAAAAAATATAAGTTTCCCTCTCGATCCTCAGGGATACTCTTGTATAATTTTGAGCAATTGAAA
ATGAACCTTGATGATATAGTTAAAGAGGCAAAAAATGTACCAGGTGTGACCCGTTTAGCCCATGACGGGT
CCAAACTCCCCCTAAGATGTGTACTGGGATGGGTCGCTTTGGCCAACTCTAAGAAATTCCAGTTGTTAGT
CGAATCCGACAAGCTGAGTAAAATCATGCAAGATGACTTGAATCGCTATACATCTTGCTAACCGAACCTC
TCCCCTCAGTCCCTCTAGACAATAAAATCCGAGATGTCCCAAAGTCAACATGAAAAAAACAGGCAACACC
ACTGATAAAATGAACCTCCTACGTAAGATAGTGAAAAACCGCAGGGACGAGGACACTCAAAAATCCTCTC
CCGCGTCAGCCCCTCTGGATGACGATGACTTGTGGCTTCCACCCCCTGAATACGTCCCGCTGAAAGAACT
TACAGGCAAGAAGAACATGAGGAACTTTTGTATCAACGGAAGGGTTAAAGTGTGTAGCCCGAATGGTTAC
TCGTTCAGGATCCTGCGGCACATTCTGAAATCATTCGACGAGATATATTCTGGGAATCATAGGATGATCG
GGTTAGTCAAAGTGGTTATTGGACTGGCTTTGTCAGGATCTCCAGTCCCTGAGGGCCTGAACTGGGTATA
CAAATTGAGGAGAACCTTTATCTTCCAGTGGGCTGATTCCAGGGGCCCTCTTGAAGGGGAGGAGTTGGAA
TACTCTCAGGAGATCACTTGGGATGATGATACTGAGTTCGTCGGATTGCAAATAAGAGTGATTGCAAAAC
AGTGTCATATCCAGGGCAGAGTCTGGTGTATCAACATGAACCCGAGAGCATGTCAACTATGGTCTGACAT
GTCTCTTCAGACACAAAGGTCCGAAGAGGACAAAGATTCCTCTCTGCTTCTAGAATAATCAGATTATATC
CCGCAAATTTATCACTTGTTTACCTCTGGAGGAGAGAACATATGGGCTCAACTCCAACCCTTGGGAGCAA
TATAACAAAAAACATGTTATGGTGCCATTAAACCGCTGCATTTCATCAAAGTCAAGTTGATTACCTTTAC
ATTTTGATCCTCTTGGATGTGAAAAAAACTATTAACATCCCTCAAAGGACGGGATCCGCCACCATGGATT
ATGGAGGCGCCCTGAGTGCCGTTGGGCGCGAGCTGCTATTTGTAACGAACCCAGTAGTCGTCAATGGCTC
TGTACTTGTGCCTGAGGACCAGTGTTACTGCGCGGGCTGGATTGAGTCGCGTGGCACAAACGGTGCCCAA
ACGGCGTCGAACGTGCTGCAATGGCTTGCTGCTGGCTTCTCCATCCTACTGCTTATGTTTTACGCCTACC
AAACATGGAAGTCAACCTGCGGCTGGGAGGAGATCTATGTGTGCGCTATCGAGATGGTCAAGGTGATTCT
CGAGTTCTTCTTCGAGTTTAAGAACCCGTCCATGCTGTATCTAGCCACAGGCCACCGCGTCCAGTGGTTG
CGTTACGCCGAGTGGCTTCTCACCTGCCCGGTCATTCTCATTCACCTGTCAAACCTGACGGGCTTGTCCA
ACGACTACAGCAGGCGCACCATGGGTCTGCTTGTGTCTGATATTGGCACAATTGTGTGGGGCGCCACTTC
CGCCATGGCCACCGGATACGTCAAGGTCATCTTCTTCTGCCTGGGTCTGTGTTATGGTGCTAACACGTTC
TTTCACGCTGCCAAGGCCTACATCGAGGGTTACCACACCGTGCCGAAGGGCCGGTGTCGCCAGGTGGTGA
CTGGCATGGCTTGGCTCTTCTTCGTATCATGGGGTATGTTCCCCATCCTGTTCATCCTCGGCCCCGAGGG
CTTCGGCGTCCTGAGCGTGTACGGCTCCACCGTCGGCCACACCATCATTGACCTGATGTCGAAGAACTGC
TGGGGTCTGCTCGGCCACTACCTGCGCGTGCTGATCCACGAGCATATCCTCATCCACGGCGACATTCGCA
AGACCACCAAATTGAACATTGGTGGCACTGAGATTGAGGTCGAGACGCTGGTGGAGGACGAGGCCGAGGC
TGGCGCGGTCAACAAGGGCACCGGCAAGATGGTGAGCAAGGGCGAGGAGGATAACATGGCCATCATCAAG
GAGTTCATGCGCTTCAAGGTGCACATGGAGGGCTCCGTGAACGGCCACGAGTTCGAGATCGAGGGCGAGG
GCGAGGGCCGCCCCTACGAGGGCACCCAGACCGCCAAGCTGAAGGTGACCAAGGGTGGCCCCCTGCCCTT
CGCCTGGGACATCCTGTCCCCTCAGTTCATGTACGGCTCCAAGGCCTACGTGAAGCACCCCGCCGACATC
CCCGACTACTTGAAGCTGTCCTTCCCCGAGGGCTTCAAGTGGGAGCGCGTGATGAACTTCGAGGACGGCG
GCGTGGTGACCGTGACCCAGGACTCCTCCCTGCAGGACGGCGAGTTCATCTACAAGGTGAAGCTGCGCGG
CACCAACTTCCCCTCCGACGGCCCCGTAATGCAGAAGAAGACCATGGGCTGGGAGGCCTCCTCCGAGCGG
ATGTACCCCGAGGACGGCGCCCTGAAGGGCGAGATCAAGCAGAGGCTGAAGCTGAAGGACGGCGGCCACT
ACGACGCTGAGGTCAAGACCACCTACAAGGCCAAGAAGCCCGTGCAGCTGCCCGGCGCCTACAACGTCAA
CATCAAGTTGGACATCACCTCCCACAACGAGGACTACACCATCGTGGAACAGTACGAACGCGCCGAGGGC
CGCCACTCCACCGGCGGCATGGACGAGCTGTACAAGTAAGCGGCCGACCCGCTAGCTTTTCAGTCGAGAA
AAAAACATTAGATCAGAAGAACAACTGGCAACACTTCTCAACCTGAGACTTACTTCAAGATGCTCGATCC
TGGAGAGGTCTATGATGACCCTATTGACCCAATCGAGTTAGAGGCTGAACCCAGAGGAACCCCCATTGTC
CCCAACATCTTGAGGAACTCTGACTACAATCTCAACTCTCCTTTGATAGAAGATCCTGCTAGACTAATGT
TAGAATGGTTAAAAACAGGGAATAGACCTTATCGGATGACTCTAACAGACAATTGCTCCAGGTCTTTCAG
AGTTTTGAAAGATTATTTCAAGAAGGTAGATTTGGGTTCTCTCAAGGTGGGCGGAATGGCTGCACAGTCA
ATGATTTCTCTCTGGTTATATGGTGCCCACTCTGAATCCAACAGGAGCCGGAGATGTATAACAGACTTGG
CCCATTTCTATTCCAAGTCGTCCCCCATAGAGAAGCTGTTGAATCTCACGCTAGGAAATAGAGGGCTGAG
AATCCCCCCAGAGGGAGTGTTAAGTTGCCTTGAGAGGGTTGATTATGATAATGCATTTGGAAGGTATCTT
GCCAACACGTATTCCTCTTACTTGTTCTTCCATGTAATCACCTTATACATGAACGCCCTAGACTGGGATG
AAGAAAAGACCATCCTAGCATTATGGAAAGATTTAACCTCAGTGGACATCGGGAAGGACTTGGTAAAGTT
CAAAGACCAAATATGGGGACTGCTGATCGTGACAAAGGACTTTGTTTACTCCCAAAGTTCCAATTGTCTT
TTTGACAGAAACTACACACTTATGCTAAAAGATCTTTTCTTGTCTCGCTTCAACTCCTTAATGGTCTTGC
TCTCTCCCCCAGAGCCCCGATACTCAGATGACTTGATATCTCAACTATGCCAGCTGTACATTGCTGGGGA
TCAAGTCTTGTCTATGTGTGGAAACTCCGGCTATGAAGTCATCAAAATATTGGAGCCATATGTCGTGAAT
AGTTTAGTCCAGAGAGCAGAAAAGTTTAGGCCTCTCATTCATTCCTTGGGAGACTTTCCTGTATTTATAA
AAGACAAGGTAAGTCAACTTGAAGAGACGTTCGGTCCCTGTGCAAGAAGGTTCTTTAGGGCTCTGGATCA
ATTCGACAACATACATGACTTGGTTTTTGTGTTTGGCTGTTACAGGCATTGGGGGCACCCATATATAGAT
TATCGAAAGGGTCTGTCAAAACTATATGATCAGGTTCACCTTAAAAAAATGATAGATAAGTCCTACCAGG
AGTGCTTAGCAAGCGACCTAGCCAGGAGGATCCTTAGATGGGGTTTTGATAAGTACTCCAAGTGGTATCT
GGATTCAAGATTCCTAGCCCGAGACCACCCCTTGACTCCTTATATCAAAACCCAAACATGGCCACCCAAA
CATATTGTAGACTTGGTGGGGGATACATGGCACAAGCTCCCGATCACGCAGATCTTTGAGATTCCTGAAT
CAATGGATCCGTCAGAAATATTGGATGACAAATCACATTCTTTCACCAGAACGAGACTAGCTTCTTGGCT
GTCAGAAAACCGAGGGGGGCCTGTTCCTAGCGAAAAAGTTATTATCACGGCCCTGTCTAAGCCGCCTGTC
AATCCCCGAGAGTTTCTGAGGTCTATAGACCTCGGAGGATTGCCAGATGAAGACTTGATAATTGGCCTCA
AGCCAAAGGAACGGGAATTGAAGATTGAAGGTCGATTCTTTGCTCTAATGTCATGGAATCTAAGATTGTA
TTTTGTCATCACTGAAAAACTCTTGGCCAACTACATCTTGCCACTTTTTGACGCGCTGACTATGACAGAC
AACCTGAACAAGGTGTTTAAAAAGCTGATCGACAGGGTCACCGGGCAAGGGCTTTTGGACTATTCAAGGG
TCACATATGCATTTCACCTGGACTATGAAAAGTGGAACAACCATCAAAGATTAGAGTCAACAGAGGATGT
ATTTTCTGTCCTAGATCAAGTGTTTGGATTGAAGAGAGTGTTTTCTAGAACACACGAGTTTTTTCAAAAG
GCCTGGATCTATTATTCAGACAGATCAGACCTCATCGGGTTACGGGAGGATCAAATATACTGCTTAGATG
CGTCCAACGGCCCAACCTGTTGGAATGGCCAGGATGGCGGGCTAGAAGGCTTACGGCAGAAGGGCTGGAG
TCTAGTCAGCTTATTGATGATAGATAGAGAATCTCAAATCAGGAACACAAGAACCAAAATACTAGCTCAA
GGAGACAACCAGGTTTTATGTCCGACATACATGTTGTCGCCAGGGCTATCTCAAGAGGGGCTCCTCTATG
AATTGGAGAGAATATCAAGGAATGCACTTTCGATATACAGAGCCGTCGAGGAAGGGGCATCTAAGCTAGG
GCTGATCATCAAGAAAGAAGAGACCATGTGTAGTTATGACTTCCTCATCTATGGAAAAACCCCTTTGTTT
AGAGGTAACATATTGGTGCCTGAGTCCAAAAGATGGGCCAGAGTCTCTTGCGTCTCTAATGACCAAATAG
TCAACCTCGCCAATATAATGTCGACAGTGTCCACCAATGCGCTAACAGTGGCACAACACTCTCAATCTTT
GATCAAACCGATGAGGGATTTTCTGCTCATGTCAGTACAGGCAGTCTTTCACTACCTGCTATTTAGCCCA
ATCTTAAAGGGAAGAGTTTACAAGATTCTGAGCGCTGAAGGGGAGAGCTTTCTCCTAGCCATGTCAAGGA
TAATCTATCTAGATCCTTCTTTGGGAGGGATATCTGGAATGTCCCTCGGAAGATTCCATATACGACAGTT
CTCAGACCCTGTCTCTGAAGGGTTATCCTTCTGGAGAGAGATCTGGTTAAGCTCCCAAGAGTCCTGGATT
CACGCGTTGTGTCAAGAGGCTGGAAACCCAGATCTTGGAGAGAGAACACTCGAGAGCTTCACTCGCCTTC
TAGAAGATCCGACCACCTTAAATATCAGAGGAGGGGCCAGTCCTACCATTCTACTCAAGGATGCAATCAG
AAAGGCTTTATATGACGAGGTGGACAAGGTGGAAAATTCAGAGTTTCGAGAGGCAATCCTGTTGTCCAAG
ACCCATAGAGATAATTTTATACTCTTCTTAATATCTGTTGAGCCTCTGTTTCCTCGATTTCTCAGTGAGC
TATTCAGTTCGTCTTTTTTGGGAATCCCCGAGTCAATCATTGGATTGATACAAAACTCCCGAACGATAAG
AAGGCAGTTTAGAAAGAGTCTCTCAAAAACTTTAGAAGAATCCTTCTACAACTCAGAGATCCACGGGATT
AGTCGGATGACCCAGACACCTCAGAGGGTTGGGGGGGTGTGGCCTTGCTCTTCAGAGAGGGCAGATCTAC
TTAGGGAGATCTCTTGGGGAAGAAAAGTGGTAGGCACGACAGTTCCTCACCCTTCTGAGATGTTGGGATT
ACTTCCCAAGTCCTCTATTTCTTGCACTTGTGGAGCAACAGGAGGAGGCAATCCTAGAGTTTCTGTATCA
GTACTCCCGTCCTTTGATCAGTCATTTTTTTCACGAGGCCCCCTAAAGGGATACTTGGGCTCGTCCACCT
CTATGTCGACCCAGCTATTCCATGCATGGGAAAAAGTCACTAATGTTCATGTGGTGAAGAGAGCTCTATC
GTTAAAAGAATCTATAAACTGGTTCATTACTAGAGATTCCAACTTGGCTCAAGCTCTAATTAGGAACATT
ATGTCTCTGACAGGCCCTGATTTCCCTCTAGAGGAGGCCCCTGTCTTCAAAAGGACGGGGTCAGCCTTGC
ATAGGTTCAAGTCTGCCAGATACAGCGAAGGAGGGTATTCTTCTGTCTGCCCGAACCTCCTCTCTCATAT
TTCTGTTAGTACAGACACCATGTCTGATTTGACCCAAGACGGGAAGAACTACGATTTCATGTTCCAGCCA
TTGATGCTTTATGCACAGACATGGACATCAGAGCTGGTACAGAGAGACACAAGGCTAAGAGACTCTACGT
TTCATTGGCACCTCCGATGCAACAGGTGTGTGAGACCCATTGACGACGTGACCCTGGAGACCTCTCAGAT
CTTCGAGTTTCCGGATGTGTCGAAAAGAATATCCAGAATGGTTTCTGGGGCTGTGCCTCACTTCCAGAGG
CTTCCCGATATCCGTCTGAGACCAGGAGATTTTGAATCTCTAAGCGGTAGAGAAAAGTCTCACCATATCG
GATCAGCTCAGGGGCTCTTATACTCAATCTTAGTGGCAATTCACGACTCAGGATACAATGATGGAACCAT
CTTCCCTGTCAACATATACGGCAAGGTTTCCCCTAGAGACTATTTGAGAGGGCTCGCAAGGGGAGTATTG
ATAGGATCCTCGATTTGCTTCTTGACAAGAATGACAAATATCAATATTAATAGACCTCTTGAATTGGTCT
CAGGGGTAATCTCATATATTCTCCTGAGGCTAGATAACCATCCCTCCTTGTACATAATGCTCAGAGAACC
GTCTCTTAGAGGAGAGATATTTTCTATCCCTCAGAAAATCCCCGCCGCTTATCCAACCACTATGAAAGAA
GGCAACAGATCAATCTTGTGTTATCTCCAACATGTGCTACGCTATGAGCGAGAGATAATCACGGCGTCTC
CAGAGAATGACTGGCTATGGATCTTTTCAGACTTTAGAAGTGCCAAAATGACGTACCTATCCCTCATTAC
TTACCAGTCTCATCTTCTACTCCAGAGGGTTGAGAGAAACCTATCTAAGAGTATGAGAGATAACCTGCGA
CAATTGAGTTCTTTGATGAGGCAGGTGCTGGGCGGGCACGGAGAAGATACCTTAGAGTCAGACGACAACA
TTCAACGACTGCTAAAAGACTCTTTACGAAGGACAAGATGGGTGGATCAAGAGGTGCGCCATGCAGCTAG
AACCATGACTGGAGATTACAGCCCCAACAAGAAGGTGTCCCGTAAGGTAGGATGTTCAGAATGGGTCTGC
TCTGCTCAACAGGTTGCAGTCTCTACCTCAGCAAACCCGGCCCCTGTCTCGGAGCTTGACATAAGGGCCC
TCTCTAAGAGGTTCCAGAACCCTTTGATCTCGGGCTTGAGAGTGGTTCAGTGGGCAACCGGTGCTCATTA
TAAGCTTAAGCCTATTCTAGATGATCTCAATGTTTTCCCATCTCTCTGCCTTGTAGTTGGGGACGGGTCA
GGGGGGATATCAAGGGCAGTCCTCAACATGTTTCCAGATGCCAAGCTTGTGTTCAACAGTCTTTTAGAGG
TGAATGACCTGATGGCTTCCGGAACACATCCACTGCCTCCTTCAGCAATCATGAGGGGAGGAAATGATAT
CGTCTCCAGAGTGATAGATCTTGACTCAATCTGGGAAAAACCGTCCGACTTGAGAAACTTGGCAACCTGG
AAATACTTCCAGTCAGTCCAAAAGCAGGTCAACATGTCCTATGACCTCATTATTTGCGATGCAGAAGTTA
CTGACATTGCATCTATCAACCGGATCACCCTGTTAATGTCCGATTTTGCATTGTCTATAGATGGACCACT
CTATTTGGTCTTCAAAACTTATGGGACTATGCTAGTAAATCCAAACTACAAGGCTATTCAACACCTGTCA
AGAGCGTTCCCCTCGGTCACAGGGTTTATCACCCAAGTAACTTCGTCTTTTTCATCTGAGCTCTACCTCC
GATTCTCCAAACGAGGGAAGTTTTTCAGAGATGCTGAGTACTTGACCTCTTCCACCCTTCGAGAAATGAG
CCTTGTGTTATTCAATTGTAGCAGCCCCAAGAGTGAGATGCAGAGAGCTCGTTCCTTGAACTATCAGGAT
CTTGTGAGAGGATTTCCTGAAGAAATCATATCAAATCCTTACAATGAGATGATCATAACTCTGATTGACA
GTGATGTAGAATCTTTTCTAGTCCACAAGATGGTTGATGATCTTGAGTTACAGAGGGGAACTCTGTCTAA
AGTGGCTATCATTATAGCCATCATGATAGTTTTCTCCAACAGAGTCTTCAACGTTTCCAAACCCCTAACT
GACCCCTCGTTCTATCCACCGTCTGATCCCAAAATCCTGAGGCACTTCAACATATGTTGCAGTACTATGA
TGTATCTATCTACTGCTTTAGGTGACGTCCCTAGCTTCGCAAGACTTCACGACCTGTATAACAGACCTAT
AACTTATTACTTCAGAAAGCAAGTCATTCGAGGGAACGTTTATCTATCTTGGAGTTGGTCCAACGACACC
TCAGTGTTCAAAAGGGTAGCCTGTAATTCTAGCCTGAGTCTGTCATCTCACTGGATCAGGTTGATTTACA
AGATAGTGAAGACTACCAGACTCGTTGGCAGCATCAAGGATCTATCCAGAGAAGTGGAAAGACACCTTCA
TAGGTACAACAGGTGGATCACCCTAGAGGATATCAGATCTAGATCATCCCTACTAGACTACAGTTGCCTG
TGAACCGGATACTCCTGGAAGCCTGCCCATGCTAAGACTCTTGTGTGATGTATCTTGAAAAAAACAAGAT
CCTAAATCTGAACCTTTGGTTGTTTGATTGTTTTTCTCATTTTTGTTGTTTATTTGTTAAGCGTGGGTCG
GCATGGCATCTCCACCTCCTCGCGGTCCGACCTGGGCATCCGAAGGAGGACGCACGTCCACTCGGATGGC
TAAGGGAGAAGGGCGAATTCCAGCACACTGGCGGCCGTTACTAGTGGATCCGAGCTCGGTACCAAGCTTA
AGTTTAAACCGCTGATCAGCCTCGACTGTGCCTTCTAGTTGCCAGCCATCTGTTGTTTGCCCCTCCCCCG
TGCCTTCCTTGACCCTGGAAGGTGCCACTCCCACTGTCCTTTCCTAATAAAATGAGGAAATTGCATCGCA
TTGTCTGAGTAGGTGTCATTCTATTCTGGGGGGTGGGGTGGGGCAGGACAGCAAGGGGGAGGATTGGGAA
GACAATAGCAGGCATGCTGGGGATGCGGTGGGCTCTATGGCTTCTGAGGCGGAAAGAACCAGCTGGGGCT
CTAGGGGGTATCCCC
[124 nt withheld, positions 13036-13159]
C
[91 nt withheld, positions 13161-13251]
A
[49 nt withheld, positions 13253-13301]
CCTTTGACGTTGGAGTCCACGTTCTTT
[37 nt withheld, positions 13329-13365]
ACCCTATCTCGGTCTATTCTTTTGATTTATAAGGGATTTTGCCGATTTCGGCCTATTGGTTAAAAAATGA
GCTGATTTAACAAAAATTTAACGCGAATTAATTCTGTGGAATGTGTGTCAGTTAGGGTGTGGAAAGTCCC
CAGGCTCCCCAGCAGGCAGAAGTATGCAAAGCATGCATCTCAATTAGTCAGCAACCAGGTGTGGAAAGTC
CCCAGGCTCCCCAGCAGGCAGAAGTATGCAAAGCATGCATCTCAATTAGTCAGCAACCATAGTCCCGCCC
CTAACTCCGCCCATCCCGCCCCTAACTCCGCCCAGTTCCGCCCATTCTCCGCCCCATGGCTGACTAATTT
TTTTTATTTATGCAGAGGCCGAGGCCGCCTCTGCCTCTGAGCTATTCCAGAAGTAGTGAGGAGGCTTTTT
TGGAGGCCTAGGCTTTTGCAAAAAGCTCCCGGGAGCTTGTATATCCATTTTCGGATCTGATCAAGAGACA
GGATGAGGATCGTTTCGCATGATTGAACAAGATGGATTGCACGCAGGTTCTCCGGCCGCTTGGGTGGAGA
GGCTATTCGGCTATGACTGGGCACAACAGACAATCGGCTGCTCTGATGCCGCCGTGTTCCGGCTGTCAGC
GCAGGGGCGCCCGGTTCTTTTTGTCAAGACCGACCTGTCCGGTGCCCTGAATGAACTGCAGGACGAGGCA
GCGCGGCTATCGTGGCTGGCCACGACGGGCGTTCCTTGCGCAGCTGTGCTCGACGTTGTCACTGAAGCGG
GAAGGGACTGGCTGCTATTGGGCGAAGTGCCGGGGCAGGATCTCCTGTCATCTCACCTTGCTCCTGCCGA
GAAAGTATCCATCATGGCTGATGCAATGCGGCGGCTGCATACGCTTGATCCGGCTACCTGCCCATTCGAC
CACCAAGCGAAACATCGCATCGAGCGAGCACGTACTCGGATGGAAGCCGGTCTTGTCGATCAGGATGATC
TGGACGAAGAGCATCAGGGGCTCGCGCCAGCCGAACTGTTCGCCAGGCTCAAGGCGCGCATGCCCGACGG
CGAGGATCTCGTCGTGACCCATGGCGATGCCTGCTTGCCGAATATCATGGTGGAAAATGGCCGCTTTTCT
GGATTCATCGACTGTGGCCGGCTGGGTGTGGCGGACCGCTATCAGGACATAGCGTTGGCTACCCGTGATA
TTGCTGAAGAGCTTGGCGGCGAATGGGCTGACCGCTTCCTCGTGCTTTACGGTATCGCCGCTCCCGATTC
GCAGCGCATCGCCTTCTATCGCCTTCTTGACGAGTTCTTCTGAGCGGGACTCTGGGGTTCGAAATGACCG
ACCAAGCGACGCCCAACCTGCCATCACGAGATTTCGATTCCACCGCCGCCTTCTATGAAAGGTTGGGCTT
CGGAATCGTTTTCCGGGACGCCGGCTGGATGATCCTCCAGCGCGGGGATCTCATGCTGGAGTTCTTCGCC
CACCCCAACTTGTTTATTGCAGCTTATAATGGTTACAAATAAAGCAATAGCATCACAAATTTCACAAATA
AAGCATTTTTTTCACTGCATTCTAGTTGTGGTTTGTCCAAACTCATCAATGTATCTTATCATGTCTGTAT
ACCGTCGACCTCTAGCTAGAGCTTGGCGTAATCATGGTCATAGCTGTTTCCTGTGTGAAATTGTTATCCG
CTCACAATTCCACACAACATACGAGCCGGAAGCATAAAGTGTAAAGCCTGGGGTGCCTAATGAGTGAGCT
AACTCACATTAATTGCGTTGCGCTCACTGCCCGCTTTCCAGTCGGGAAACCTGTCGTGCCAGCTGCATTA
ATGAATCGGCCAACGCGCGGGGAGAGGCGGTTTGCGTATTGGGCGCTCTTCCGCTTCCTCGCTCACTGAC
TCGCTGCGCTCGGTCGTTCGGCTGCGGCGAGCGGTATCAGCTCACTCAAAGGCGGTAATACGGTTATCCA
CAGAATCAGGGGATAACGCAGGAAAGAACATGTGAGCAAAAGGCCAGCAAAAGGCCAGGAACCGTAAAAA
GGCCGCGTTGCTGGCGTTTTTCCATAGGCTCCGCCCCCCTGACGAGCATCACAAAAATCGACGCTCAAGT
CAGAGGTGGCGAAACCCGACAGGACTATAAAGATACCAGGCGTTTCCCCCTGGAAGCTCCCTCGTGCGCT
CTCCTGTTCCGACCCTGCCGCTTACCGGATACCTGTCCGCCTTTCTCCCTTCGGGAAGCGTGGCGCTTTC
TCATAGCTCACGCTGTAGGTATCTCAGTTCGGTGTAGGTCGTTCGCTCCAAGCTGGGCTGTGTGCACGAA
CCCCCCGTTCAGCCCGACCGCTGCGCCTTATCCGGTAACTATCGTCTTGAGTCCAACCCGGTAAGACACG
ACTTATCGCCACTGGCAGCAGCCACTGGTAACAGGATTAGCAGAGCGAGGTATGTAGGCGGTGCTACAGA
GTTCTTGAAGTGGTGGCCTAACTACGGCTACACTAGAAGAACAGTATTTGGTATCTGCGCTCTGCTGAAG
CCAGTTACCTTCGGAAAAAGAGTTGGTAGCTCTTGATCCGGCAAACAAACCACCGCTGGTAGCGGTGGTT
TTTTTGTTTGCAAGCAGCAGATTACGCGCAGAAAAAAAGGATCTCAAGAAGATCCTTTGATCTTTTCTAC
GGGGTCTGACGCTCAGTGGAACGAAAACTCACGTTAAGGGATTTTGGTCATGAGATTATCAAAAAGGATC
TTCACCTAGATCCTTTTAAATTAAAAATGAAGTTTTAAATCAATCTAAAGTATATATGAGTAAACTTGGT
CTGACAGTTACCAATGCTTAATCAGTGAGGCACCTATCTCAGCGATCTGTCTATTTCGTTCATCCATAGT
TGCCTGACTCCCCGTCGTGTAGATAACTACGATACGGGAGGGCTTACCATCTGGCCCCAGTGCTGCAATG
ATACCGCGAGACCCACGCTCACCGGCTCCAGATTTATCAGCAATAAACCAGCCAGCCGGAAGGGCCGAGC
GCAGAAGTGGTCCTGCAACTTTATCCGCCTCCATCCAGTCTATTAATTGTTGCCGGGAAGCTAGAGTAAG
TAGTTCGCCAGTTAATAGTTTGCGCAACGTTGTTGCCATTGCTACAGGCATCGTGGTGTCACGCTCGTCG
TTTGGTATGGCTTCATTCAGCTCCGGTTCCCAACGATCAAGGCGAGTTACATGATCCCCCATGTTGTGCA
AAAAAGCGGTTAGCTCCTTCGGTCCTCCGATCGTTGTCAGAAGTAAGTTGGCCGCAGTGTTATCACTCAT
GGTTATGGCAGCACTGCATAATTCTCTTACTGTCATGCCATCCGTAAGATGCTTTTCTGTGACTGGTGAG
TACTCAACCAAGTCATTCTGAGAATAGTGTATGCGGCGACCGAGTTGCTCTTGCCCGGCGTCAATACGGG
ATAATACCGCGCCACATAGCAGAACTTTAAAAGTGCTCATCATTGGAAAACGTTCTTCGGGGCGAAAACT
CTCAAGGATCTTACCGCTGTTGAGATCCAGTTCGATGTAACCCACTCGTGCACCCAACTGATCTTCAGCA
TCTTTTACTTTCACCAGCGTTTCTGGGTGAGCAAAAACAGGAAGGCAAAATGCCGCAAAAAAGGGAATAA
GGGCGACACGGAAATGTTGAATACTCATACTCTTCCTTTTTCAATATTATTGAAGCATTTATCAGGGTTA
TTGTCTCATGAGCGGATACATATTTGAATGTATTTAGAAAAATAAACAAATAGGGGTTCCGCGCACATTT
CCCCGAAAAGTGCCACCTGACG
Features (pLannotate 1.2.2; 27 found; start..end, strand, type, name):
     30..82      -  misc_feature   bom (fragment): basis of mobility region from pBR322
    237..616     +  enhancer       CMV enhancer: human cytomegalovirus immediate early enhancer
    617..820     +  promoter       CMV promoter: human cytomegalovirus (CMV) immediate early promoter
    816..849     +  LTR            5' LTR (truncated) (fragment): truncated 5' long terminal repeat (LTR) from HIV-1
    865..883     +  promoter       T7 promoter: promoter for bacteriophage T7 RNA polymerase
    974..999     +  misc_RNA       sTRSV HHRz (fragment): hammerhead ribozyme from the tobacco ringspot virus satellite RNA (Khvorova et al., 2003)
   1085..2434    +  CDS            N: NCAP_RABVS - Experimental evidence at protein level: Swiss-Prot protein existence level 1. Encapsidates the genome in a ratio of one protein N per nine ribonucleotides, protecting it from nucleases. If expressed without protein P it binds non-specifically RNA and therefore can bind it's own mRNA. Interaction with protein P abolishes any non-specific RNA binding, and prevents phosphorylation. The soluble N-P complex encapsidates specifically the genomic RNA, with protein N protecting the genome like a pearl necklace. The encapsidated genomic RNA is termed the nucleocapsid (NC) and serves as tem
   2528..3418    +  CDS            P: PHOSP_RABVS - Experimental evidence at protein level: Swiss-Prot protein existence level 1. Non catalytic polymerase cofactor and regulatory protein that plays a role in viral transcription and replication. Stabilizes the RNA polymerase L to the N-RNA template and binds the soluble protein N, preventing it from encapsidating non-genomic RNA. Also inhibits host IFN-alpha and IFN-beta signaling by binding and retaining phosphorylated STAT1 in the cytoplasm or by inhibiting the DNA binding of STAT1 in the nucleus. Might be involved, through interaction with host dynein, in intracellular microtubu
   3510..4115    +  CDS            M: MATRX_RABVS - Experimental evidence at protein level: Swiss-Prot protein existence level 1. Plays a major role in assembly, budding and uncoating of virion after membrane fusion (PubMed:33208464). Completely covers the ribonucleoprotein coil and keep it in condensed bullet-shaped form. Inhibits viral transcription and stimulates replication. Plays a major role in early induction of TRAIL-mediated apoptosis in infected neurons (PubMed:12771432, PubMed:9847327). From Rabies virus (strain SAD B19) (RABV).
   4334..5260    +  CDS            ChR2: N-terminal fragment of channelrhodopsin-2 from the alga Chlamydomonas reinhardtii (Nagel et al., 2003) blue light-activated cation channel
   5279..5986    +  CDS            mCherry: mCherry is a basic (constitutively fluorescent) red fluorescent protein published in 2004, derived from Discosoma sp.. It is reported to be a very rapidly-maturing monomer with low acid sensitivity.
   6080..12460   +  CDS            L: L_RABVS - Experimental evidence at protein level: Swiss-Prot protein existence level 1. RNA-directed RNA polymerase that catalyzes the replication of viral genomic RNA. The template is composed of the viral RNA tightly encapsidated by the nucleoprotein (N). The replicase mode is dependent on intracellular N protein concentration. In this mode, the polymerase replicates the whole viral genome without recognizing transcriptional signals, and the replicated genome is not caped or polyadenylated. From Rabies virus (strain SAD B19) (RABV).
  12592..12684   +  ncRNA          HDV ribozyme: Accession: RF00094 - Hepatitis delta virus ribozyme
  12766..12990   +  polyA_signal   bGH poly(A) signal: bovine growth hormone polyadenylation signal
  12994..13015   +  promoter       SV40 promoter (fragment): SV40 enhancer and early promoter
  13036..13464   +  rep_origin     f1 ori (sequence partly withheld): f1 bacteriophage origin of replication; arrow indicates direction of (+) strand synthesis
  13478..13807   +  promoter       SV40 promoter: SV40 enhancer and early promoter
  13874..14665   +  CDS            neo: KKA2_KLEPN - Also known as kan, nptII. Experimental evidence at protein level: Swiss-Prot protein existence level 1. Resistance to kanamycin, neomycin, paromomycin, ribostamycin, butirosin and gentamicin B. From Klebsiella pneumoniae.
  14689..14847   +  CDS            ble (fragment): BLE_KLEPN - Experimental evidence at protein level: Swiss-Prot protein existence level 1. Binding protein with a strong affinity to the bleomycin family of antibiotics. Binds to CL990; an antimitotic-antibiotic compound. From Klebsiella pneumoniae.
  14842..14963   +  polyA_signal   SV40 poly(A) signal: SV40 polyadenylation signal
  15034..15056   -  protein_bind   lac operator (fragment): The lac repressor binds to the lac operator to inhibit transcription in E. coli. This inhibition can be relieved by adding lactose or isopropyl-β-D-thiogalactopyranoside (IPTG). lac repressor encoded by lacI
  15060..15090   -  promoter       lac promoter: promoter for the E. coli lac operon
  15105..15126   -  protein_bind   CAP binding site: CAP binding activates transcription in the presence of cAMP. E. coli catabolite activator protein
  15139..15231   -  CDS            lacI (fragment): lac repressor; lacI; The lac repressor binds to the lac operator to inhibit transcription in E. coli. This inhibition can be relieved by adding lactose or isopropyl-β-D-thiogalactopyranoside (IPTG).
  15414..16002   -  rep_origin     ori: high-copy-number ColE1/pMB1/pBR322/pUC origin of replication
  16173..17033   -  CDS            AmpR: β-lactamase; bla; confers resistance to ampicillin, carbenicillin, and related antibiotics
  17034..17138   -  promoter       AmpR promoter: bla
