[The description below was written by a language model from this plasmid's Addgene catalogue record and pLannotate feature annotations shown in this document.]
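Description:
pSADdeltaG-ChR2-mCherry is a rabies virus genome (cDNA) plasmid built on the pSADdeltaG backbone, carrying a glycoprotein-deleted copy of the SAD B19 strain genome in which the G gene position is occupied by a channelrhodopsin-2–mCherry fusion. The roughly 17.2 kb plasmid is propagated in E. coli at high copy from a ColE1/pUC-type origin with ampicillin selection. It also carries an f1 origin and an SV40 promoter-driven neomycin resistance cassette with an SV40 polyadenylation signal, which would allow G418 selection in mammalian cells.

The annotated sequence shows the CMV enhancer and promoter, followed by a T7 promoter, upstream of the viral cDNA. That cDNA is bracketed by a hammerhead ribozyme at its start and a hepatitis delta virus ribozyme at its end, followed by a bGH polyadenylation signal. This arrangement lets a transcript made in transfected cells be self-cleaved to give precise genome ends suitable for encapsidation and replication. Within the genome, the N, P and M genes precede the ChR2 coding sequence (the light-gated N-terminal channel fragment), which has mCherry at its C terminus, and the L polymerase gene follows. Once virus is recovered, the transgene is therefore expressed from the viral transcription unit rather than directly from CMV.

Because G is absent, recovered virus needs the glycoprotein supplied in trans to assemble infectious particles and to spread between cells. This is the basis of its use in restricted, monosynaptic circuit tracing. The stated purpose is optogenetic excitation: infected neurons express the blue light-activated cation channel and are marked by red fluorescence, so defined neural circuit populations can be both identified and driven.
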