Addgene plasmid #32646: pSADdeltaG-ChR2-mCherry
Purpose: Rabies vector pSADΔG expressing ChR2-mCherry for optogenetic excitation
Depositing lab: Edward Callaway. Depositing organization: Salk Institute for Biological Studies. Publication: New rabies virus variants for monitoring and manipulating activity and gene expression in defined neural circuits. Osakada F, Mori T, Cetin AH, Marshel JH, Virgen B, Callaway EM. Neuron. 2011 Aug 25;71(4):617-31. 10.1016/j.neuron.2011.07.005 PubMed 21867879.
Backbone
  Vector backbone: pSADdeltaG
  Backbone manufacturer: Addgene plasmid 32634
  Backbone size w/o insert (bp): 15428
  Vector type: Mammalian Expression ; Rabies virus
  Selectable markers: Neomycin (select with G418)
Growth in bacteria
  Bacterial resistance: Ampicillin, 100 μg/mL
  Growth temperature: 37°C
  Growth strain: DH5alpha
  Copy number: High Copy
Gene/Insert
  Gene/Insert name: ChR2
  Insert size (bp): 1600
  Promoter: CMV
  Tag / fusion protein: mCherry (C terminal on insert)
  Cloning method: Restriction Enzyme; 5′ cloning site NA (unknown if destroyed); 3′ cloning site NA (unknown if destroyed)
  Sequencing primers: 5′ CMV-F; 3′ BGH-rev
Terms and licenses: Academic/Nonprofit Terms; Industry Terms: Not Available to Industry
How to cite: pSADdeltaG-ChR2-mCherry was a gift from Edward Callaway (Addgene plasmid # 32646 ; http://n2t.net/addgene:32646 ; RRID:Addgene_32646)
