>Addgene plasmid #32646 | pSADdeltaG-ChR2-mCherry | addgene partial sequence | sequence record 38651 | mCherry-F 5'-ccccgtaatgcagaagaaga-3'
CCCCGAGGACGGCGCCCTGAAGGGCGAGATCAAGCAGAGGCTGAAGCTGAAGGACGGCGGCCACTACGAC
GCTGAGGTCAAGACCACCTACAAGGCCAAGAAGCCCGTGCAGCTGCCCGGCGCCTACAACGTCAACATCA
AGTTGGACATCACCTCCCACAACGAGGACTACACCATCGTGGAACAGTACGAACGCGCCGAGGGCCGCCA
CTCCACCGGCGGCATGGACGAGCTGTACAAGTAAGCGGCCGACCCGCTAGCTTTTCAGTCGAGAAAAAAA
CATTAGATCAGAAGAACAACTGGCAACACTTCTCAACCTGAGACTTACTTCAAGATGCTCGATCCTGGAG
AGGTCTATGATGACCCTATTGACCCAATCGAGTTAGAGGCTGAACCCAGAGGAACCCCCATTGTCCCCAA
CATCTTGAGGAACTCTGACTACAATCTCAACTCTCCTTTGATAGAAGATCCTGCTAGACTAATGTTAGAA
TGGTTAAAAACAGGGAATAGACCTTATCGGATGACTCTAACAGACAATTGCTCCAGGTCTTTCAGAGTTT
TGAAAGATTATTTCAAGAAGGTAGATTTGGGTTCTCTCAAGGTGGGCGGAATGGCTGCACAGTCAATGAT
TTCTCTCTGGTTATATGGTGCCCACTCTGAATCCAACAGGAGCCGGAGATGTATAACAGACTTGGCCCAT
TTCTATTCCAAGTCGTCCCCCATAGAGAAGCTGTTGAATCTCACGCTAGGAAATAGAGGGCTGAGAATCC
CCCCAGAGGGAGTGTTAAGTTGCCTTGAGAGGGTTGATTATGATAATGCATTTGGAAGGTATCTTGCCAA
CACGTATTCCTCTTA
