>Addgene plasmid #32646 | pSADdeltaG-ChR2-mCherry | addgene partial sequence | sequence record 38652 | CMV-F 5'-CGCAAATGGGCGGTAGGCGTG-3'
ACTAGAGACCCACTGCTTACTGGCTTATCGAAATTAATACGACTCACTATAGGGAGACCCAAGCTGGCTA
GCGTTTAAACGGGCCCTCTAGACTCGAGCGGCCGCCAGTGTGATGGATATCTGCAGAATTCGCCCTTTTA
AGCGTCTGATGAGTCCGTGAGGACGAAACCCGGAGTCCCGGGTCACGCTTAACAACCAGATCAAAGAAAA
AACAGACATTGTCAATTGCAAAGCAAAAATGTAACACCCCTACAATGGATGCCGACAAGATTGTATTCAA
AGTCAATAATCAGGTGGTCTCTTTGAAGCCTGAGATTATCGTGGATCAATATGAGTACAAGTACCCTGCC
ATCAAAGATTTGAAAAAGCCCTGTATAACCCTAGGAAAGGCTCCCGATTTAAATAAAGCATACAAGTCAG
TTTTGTCAGGCATGAGCGCCGCCAAACTTAATCCTGACGATGTATGTTCCTATTTGGCAGCGGCAATGCA
GTTTTTTGAGGGGACATGTCCGGAAGACTGGACCAGCTATGGAATTGTGATTGCACGAAAAGGAGATAAG
ATCACCCCAGGTTCTCTGGTGGAGATAAAACGTACTGATGTAGAAGGGAATTGGGCTCTGACAGGAGGCA
TGGAACTGACAAGAGACCCCACTGTCCCTGAGCATGCGTCCTTAGTCGGTCTTCTCTTGAGTCTGTATAG
GTTGAGCAAAATATCCGGGCAAAACACTGGTAACTATAAGACAAACATTGCAGACAGGATAGAGCAGATT
TTTGAGACAGCCCCTTTTGTTAAAATCGTGGAACACCATACTCTAATGACAACTCACAAAATGTGTGCTA
ATTG
