>Addgene plasmid #32646 | pSADdeltaG-ChR2-mCherry | addgene partial sequence | sequence record 38653 | mCherry-R 5'-TTGGTCACCTTCAGCTTGG-3'
TCGATCTCGAACTCGTGGCCGTTCACGGAGCCCTCCATGTGCACCTTGAAGCGCATGAACTCCTTGATGA
TGGCCATGTTATCCTCCTCGCCCTTGCTCACCATCTTGCCGGTGCCCTTGTTGACCGCGCCAGCCTCGGC
CTCGTCCTCCACCAGCGTCTCGACCTCAATCTCAGTGCCACCAATGTTCAATTTGGTGGTCTTGCGAATG
TCGCCGTGGATGAGGATATGCTCGTGGATCAGCACGCGCAGGTAGTGGCCGAGCAGACCCCAGCAGTTCT
TCGACATCAGGTCAATGATGGTGTGGCCGACGGTGGAGCCGTACACGCTCAGGACGCCGAAGCCCTCGGG
GCCGAGGATGAACAGGATGGGGAACATACCCCATGATACGAAGAAGAGCCAAGCCATGCCAGTCACCACC
TGGCGACACCGGCCCTTCGGCACGGTGTGGTAACCCTCGATGTAGGCCTTGGCAGCGTGAAAGAACGTGT
TAGCACCATAACACAGACCCAGGCAGAAGAAGATGACCTTGACGTATCCGGTGGCCATGGCGGAAGTGGC
GCCCCACACAATTGTGCCAATATCAGACACAAGCAGACCCATGGTGCGCCTGCTGTAGTCGTTGGACAAG
CCCGTCAGGTTTGACAGGTGAATGAGAATGACCGGGCAGGTGAGAAGCCACTCGGCGTAACG
